Addgene plasmid #173547: pICSL86977OD:PITG_15753
Purpose: This is a binary plasmid that can be transferred into Agrobacterium and used to transiently express the protein encoded by the insert in plants by agro-infiltration.
Depositing lab: Sophien Kamoun. Depositing organization: Sainsbury Laboratory, Norwich. Publication: Plant pathogens convergently evolved to counteract redundant nodes of an NLR immune receptor network. Derevnina L, Contreras MP, Adachi H, Upson J, Vergara Cruces A, Xie R, Sklenar J, Menke FLH, Mugford ST, MacLean D, Ma W, Hogenhout SA, Goverse A, Maqbool A, Wu CH, Kamoun S. PLoS Biol. 2021 Aug 23;19(8):e3001136. doi: 10.1371/journal.pbio.3001136. PubMed 34424903.
Backbone
  Vector backbone: pICSL86977OD
  Backbone manufacturer: Youles SynBio plasmids
  Backbone size w/o insert (bp): 8678
  Vector type: Plant Expression
  Selectable markers: Basta
Growth in bacteria
  Bacterial resistance: Kanamycin, 50 μg/mL
  Growth temperature: 37°C
  Growth strain: DH5alpha
  Copy number: High Copy
Gene/Insert
  Gene/Insert name: PITG_15753_T30-4
  Species: Phytophthora infestans
  Promoter: 35S
  Cloning method: Restriction Enzyme; 5′ cloning site unknown (unknown if destroyed); 3′ cloning site unknown (unknown if destroyed)
Terms and licenses: Academic/Nonprofit Terms; Industry Terms: Not Available to Industry
How to cite: pICSL86977OD:PITG_15753 was a gift from Sophien Kamoun (Addgene plasmid # 173547 ; http://n2t.net/addgene:173547 ; RRID:Addgene_173547)
