[The description below was written by a language model from this plasmid's Addgene catalogue record and pLannotate feature annotations shown in this document.]
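Description:
pICSL86977OD:PITG_15753 is a plant-expression binary vector built on the pICSL86977OD backbone. It is intended for transfer into Agrobacterium and transient expression of its insert in plant tissue by agro-infiltration. The backbone combines a high-copy ColE1/pUC-type origin for propagation in E. coli with the pVS1 replicon (oriV, RepA and the StaA stability protein), which allows stable maintenance in Agrobacterium. Bacterial selection is by kanamycin, through an aphA-3-type aminoglycoside phosphotransferase gene annotated downstream of a bla (AmpR) promoter.

Between the nopaline-type left and right T-DNA border repeats lie two plant cassettes. Next to the left border, a NOS promoter drives the bar gene with a NOS terminator. Bar encodes phosphinothricin acetyltransferase, giving Basta (glufosinate) resistance for selection of plant tissue. Toward the right border, the expression cassette consists of a CaMV 35S promoter followed by the tobacco mosaic virus Ω leader, a translational enhancer, and ends in the octopine synthase terminator. The insert, PITG_15753 from Phytophthora infestans strain T30-4, is not itself annotated in the feature table, but the unannotated gap between the Ω leader and the OCS terminator is where it would be expected to sit. A fragment annotated as a CaMV inclusion-body protein lies upstream of the 35S promoter and probably represents extended viral promoter sequence rather than a functional gene.

No epitope tags or reporters are recorded, and the cloning sites are listed as unknown. The sequenced record (8,389 nt) is shorter than the stated backbone size without insert, which may mean that a dropout cassette was replaced during cloning, although the record does not say so. The associated publication concerns pathogen suppression of an NLR immune receptor network, but the record does not describe the function of this protein.
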