Features (pLannotate 1.2.2; 16 found; start..end, strand, type, name):
    214..843     -  CDS            pVS1 StaA: stability protein from the Pseudomonas plasmid pVS1 (Heeb et al., 2000)
   1152..1176    -  misc_feature   RB T-DNA repeat: right border repeat from nopaline C58 T-DNA
   1243..1950    -  terminator     OCS terminator: octopine synthase terminator
   2272..2325    -  misc_feature   TMV Ω: translational enhancer from the tobacco mosaic virus 5'-leader sequence (Gallie et al., 1988)
   2354..2699    -  promoter       CaMV 35S promoter: strong constitutive promoter from cauliflower mosaic virus
   2356..2402    -  promoter       minimal CaMV 35S promoter: minimal 35S promoter from cauliflower mosaic virus
   2883..3689    -  CDS            IBMP_CAMVB (fragment): Experimental evidence at protein level: Swiss-Prot protein existence level 1. Enhances the ribosomal termination-reinitiation event leading to the translation of major open reading frames on the polycistronic viral RNAs. From Cauliflower mosaic virus (strain Bari 1) (CaMV).
   3732..3984    -  terminator     NOS terminator: nopaline synthase terminator and poly(A) signal
   4015..4563    -  CDS            bar: PAT_STRHY - Experimental evidence at protein level: Swiss-Prot protein existence level 1. Inactivates phosphinothricin (PPT) by transfer of an acetyl group from acetyl CoA. Can also acetylate demethylphosphinothricin but not PTT or glutamate. This enzyme is an effector of phosphinothricin tripeptide (PTT or bialaphos) resistance. From Streptomyces hygroscopicus. Introduced by genetic manipulation and expressed in glufosinate-tolerant maize by Dekalb Genetics.
   4584..4766    -  promoter       NOS promoter: nopaline synthase promoter NOS promoter
   4961..4985    -  misc_feature   LB T-DNA repeat: left border repeat from nopaline C58 T-DNA
   5121..5709    -  rep_origin     ori: high-copy-number ColE1/pMB1/pBR322/pUC origin of replication
   5880..6674    -  CDS            KanR: aminoglycoside phosphotransferase; aphA-3; confers resistance to kanamycin
   6675..6779    -  promoter       AmpR promoter: bla
   6841..7035    -  rep_origin     pVS1 oriV: origin of replication for the Pseudomonas plasmid pVS1 (Heeb et al., 2000)
   7101..8174    -  CDS            pVS1 RepA: replication protein from the Pseudomonas plasmid pVS1 (Heeb et al., 2000)
>Addgene plasmid #173547 | pICSL86977OD:PITG_15753 | addgene full sequence | sequence record 342549 | Addgene NGS Result
ATTCAGATAGCAGCTCGGTAATGGTCTTGCCTTGGCGTACCGCGTACATCTTCAGCTTGGTGTGATCCTC
CGCCGGCAACTGAAAGTTGACCCGCTTCATGGCTGGCGTGTCTGCCAGGCTGGCCAACGTTGCAGCCTTG
CTGCTGCGTGCGCTCGGACGGCCGGCACTTAGCGTGTTTGTGCTTTTGCTCATTTTCTCTTTACCTCATT
AACTCAAATGAGTTTTGATTTAATTTCAGCGGCCAGCGCCTGGACCTCGCGGGCAGCGTCGCCCTCGGGT
TCTGATTCAAGAACGGTTGTGCCGGCGGCGGCAGTGCCTGGGTAGCTCACGCGCTGCGTGATACGGGACT
CAAGAATGGGCAGCTCGTACCCGGCCAGCGCCTCGGCAACCTCACCGCCGATGCGCGTGCCTTTGATCGC
CCGCGACACGACAAAGGCCGCTTGTAGCCTTCCATCCGTGACCTCAATGCGCTGCTTAACCAGCTCCACC
AGGTCGGCGGTGGCCCATATGTCGTAAGGGCTTGGCTGCACCGGAATCAGCACGAAGTCGGCTGCCTTGA
TCGCGGACACAGCCAAGTCCGCCGCCTGGGGCGCTCCGTCGATCACTACGAAGTCGCGCCGGCCGATGGC
CTTCACGTCGCGGTCAATCGTCGGGCGGTCGATGCCGACAACGGTTAGCGGTTGATCTTCCCGCACGGCC
GCCCAATCGCGGGCACTGCCCTGGGGATCGGAATCGACTAACAGAACATCGGCCCCGGCGAGTTGCAGGG
CGCGGGCTAGATGGGTTGCGATGGTCGTCTTGCCTGACCCGCCTTTCTGGTTAAGTACAGCGATAACCTT
CATGCGTTCCCCTTGCGTATTTGTTTATTTACTCATCGCATCATATACGCAGCGACCGCATGACGCAAGC
TGTTTTACTCAAATACACATCACCTTTTTAGACGGCGGCGCTCGGTTTCTTCAGCGGCCAAGCTGGCCGG
CCAGGCCGCCAGCTTGGCATCAGACAAACCGGCCAGGATTTCATGCAGCCGCACGGCTGACTCCCGAGGG
GAACCCTGTGGTTGGCATGCACATACAAATGGACGAACGGATAAACCTTTTCACGCCCTTTTAAATATCC
GATTATTCTAATAAACGCTCTTTTCTCTTAGGTTTACCCGCCAATATATCCTGTCAAACACTGATAGTTT
AAACGGATCACTTCGTGTCCCTCGGTCACATGTGCATCCTCTAGTAGCGGTCCTGCTGAGCCTCGACATG
TTGTCGCAAAATTCGCCCTGGACCCGCCCAACGATTTGTCGTCACTGTCAAGGTTTGACCTGCACTTCAT
TTGGGGCCCACATACACCAAAAAAATGCTGCATAATTCTCGGGGCAGCAAGTCGGTTACCCGGCCGCCGT
GCTGGACCGGGTTGAATGGTGCCCGTAACTTTCGGTAGAGCGGACGGCCAATACTCAACTTCAAGGAATC
TCACCCATGCGCGCCGGCGGGGAACCGGAGTTCCCTTCAGTGAGCGTTATTAGTTCGCCGCTCGGTGTGT
CGTAGATACTAGCCCCTGGGGCACTTTTGAAATTTGAATAAGATTTATGTAATCAGTCTTTTAGGTTTGA
CCGGTTCTGCCGCTTTTTTTAAAATTGGATTTGTAATAATAAAACGCAATTGTTTGTTATTGTGGCGCTC
TATCATAGATGTCGCTATAAACCTATTCAGCACAATATATTGTTTTCATTTTAATATTGTACATATAAGT
AGTAGGGTACAATCAGTAAATTGAACGGAGAATATTATTCATAAAAATACGATAGTAACGGGTGATATAT
TCATTAGAATGAACCGAAACCGGCGGTAAGGATCTGAGCTACACATGCTCAGGTTTTTTACAACGTGCAC
AACAGAATTGAAAGCAAATATCATGCGATCATAGGCTTCTCGCATATCTCATTAAAGCAGGACAAGCTCA
CACAGCCACAGCGAAAGTGTTCACCCAAGCTGGGTTCTTCACCTTGTAAGCAGCAGCGTACTTGTACCAC
AAGTTGAACTCAGGAGAAGGGTCCAATCCCACGTTCCTGTTTCCGTTCCTACCCAACTTCAACCTCTTGT
ACACGATGTTAGGGTCCACTCCCTGCTTCAACAACTTCTGCACCTCAGTGTCCAAGTCCATCTTAGCAGC
GTAGAACCTAAGCTTAGTAGAAAGCTTCTTGTCTCCGAACCACTTAGACACCCTAGATCCGAAGTTCTTG
AACACAGATGGGATCACAGCCATTGTATCGATAATTGTAAATGTAATTGTAATGTTGTTTGTTGTTTGTT
GTTGTTGGTAATTGTTGTAAAAATGAGCTCTTATACTCGAGCGTGTCCTCTCCAAATGAAATGAACTTCC
TTATATAGAGGAAGGGTCTTGCGAAGGATAGTGGGATTGTGCGTCATCCCTTACGTCAGTGGAGATGTCA
CATCAATCCACTTGCTTTGTAGACGTGGTTGGAACCTCTTCTTTTTCCACGATGCTCCTCGTGGGTGGGG
GTCCATCTTTGGGACCACTGTCGGCAGAGAGATCTTGAATGATAGCCTTTCCTTTATCGCAATGATGGCA
TTTGTAGGAGCCACCTTCCTTTTCTACTGTCCTTTCGATGAAGTGACAGATAGCTGGGCAATGGAATCCG
AGGAGGTTTCCCGAAATTATCCTTTGTTGAAAAGTCTCAATAGCCCTTTGATCTTCTGAGACTGTATCTT
TGACATTTTTGGAGTAGACCAGAGTGTCGTGCTCCACCATGTTGACGAAGATTTTCTTCTTGTCATTGAG
TCGTAAAAGACTCTGTATGAACTGTTCGCCAGTCTTGACGGCGAGTTCTGTTAGATCCTCGATTTGAATC
TTAGACTCCATGCATGGCCTTAGATTCAGTAGGAACTACCTTTTTAGAGACTCCAATCTCTATTACTTGC
CTTGGTTTATGAAGCAAGCCTTGAATCGTCCATACTGGAATAGTACTTCTGATCTTGAGAAATATGTCTT
TCTCTGTGTTCTTGATGCAATTAGTCCTGAATCTTTTGACTGCATCTTTAACCTTCTTGGGAAGGTATTT
GATCTCCTGGAGATTGTTACTCGGGTAGATCGTCTTGATGAGACTTGCTGCGTAGGCCTCTCTAACCATC
TGTGGGTCAGCATTCTTTCTGAAATTGAAGAGGCTAACCTTCTCATTATCAGTGGTGAACATAGTGTCGT
CACCTTCACCTTCGAACTTCCTTCCTAGATCGTAAAGATAGAGGAAATCGTCCATTGTAATCTCCGGGGC
AAAGGAGATCTCTTTTGGGGCTGGATCACTGCTGGGCCTTTTGGTTCCTAGCGTGAGCCAGTGGGCTTTT
TGCTTTGGTGGGCTTGTTAGGGCCTTAGCAAAGCTCTTGGGCTTGAGTTGAGCTTCTCCTTTGGGGATGA
AGTTCAACCTGTCTGTTTGCTGACTTGTTGTGTACGCGTCAGCTGCTGCTCTTGCCTCTGTAATAGTGGC
AAATTTCTTGTGTGCAACTCCGGGAACGCCGTTTGTTGCCGCCTTTGTACAACCCCAGTCATCGTATATA
CCGGCATGTGGACCGTTATACACAACGTAGTAGTTGATATGAGGGTGTTGAATACCCGATTCTGCTCTGA
GAGGAGCAACTGTGCTGTTAAGCTCAGATTTTTGTGGGATTGGAATTCCTCCAAGCTTGAATTCTTGCAG
CGCTCCAATTCAGCAAGCGTCGATCTAGTAACATAGATGACACCGCGCGCGATAATTTATCCTAGTTTGC
GCGCTATATTTTGTTTTCTATCGCGTATTAAATGTATAATTGCGGGACTCTAATCATAAAAACCCATCTC
ATAAATAACGTCATGCATTACATGTTAATTATTACATGCTTAACGTAATTCAACAGAAATTATATGATAA
TCATCGCAAGACCGGCAACAGGATTCAATCTTAAGAAACTTTATTGCCAAATGTTTGAACGATCTGCTTG
ACTCTAGATCCAGAGTCCCGCTCAAATCTCAGTCACAGGAAGAACAGGTCTAGGAGGAACAGGAAGAGAG
AAATCAAGCTGCCAGAATCCCACATCATGCCAATTTCCATGTTTGAAACCAGCAGCTCTAAGCATTCCCC
TAGGAGCATAACCAAGAGCCTCATGCATCCTCACAGAAGGATCATTAGGAAGTCCAATCACAGCAACCAC
AGACTTGAAACCCTGAGCCTCCAAAGACTTCAAAAGATGAGTGTAAAGAGTAGATCCAAGACCAGTTCTT
TGATGCCTAGGAGACACGTAAACAGTAGACTCAGCAGTCCAATCGTAAGCATTCCTAGCCTTCCAAGGAC
CAGCATAAGCAATACCAGCCACTTCACCATCCACTTCAGCAACAAGCCAAGGATACCTCTCTCTAAGCCT
CACAAGATCATCAGTCCACTCTTGTGGTTCTTGAGGCTCAGTCCTGAAATTCACAGTAGAAGTCTCAATG
TAATGATTCACAATAGTGCACACAGCAGGCATATCAGCCTCAGTAGCCCTTCTAATATCAGCAGGCCTTC
TTTCAGGAGACATGCGAAACGATCCAGATCCGGTGCAGATTATTTGGATTGAGAGTGAATATGAGACTCT
AATTGGATACCGAGGGGAATTTATGGAACGTCAGTGGAGCATTTTGACAAGAAATATTTGCTAGCTGATA
GTGACCTTAGGCGACTTTTGAACGCGCAATAATGGTTTCTGACGTATGTGCTTAGCTCATTAAACTCCAG
AAACCCGCGGCTGAGTGGCTCCTTCAACGTTGCGGTTCTGTCAGTTCCAAACGTAAAACGGCTTGTCCCG
CGTCATCGGCGGGGGTCATAACGTGACTCCCTTAATTCTCCGCTCCGGATCCGAATTCGGCACAGAGTGT
TCAACCCCAGTACATTAAAAACGTCCGCAATGTGTTATTAAGTTGTCTAAGCGTCAATTTGTTTACACCA
CAATATATCCTGCCACCAGCCAGCCAACAGCTCCCCGACCGGCAGCTCGGCACAAAATCACCACTCGATA
CAGGCAGCCCATCAACCATGACTACTGTCCGGTCCAACAGATCCGAGCAGGAACCGTAAAAAGGCCGCGT
TGCTGGCGTTTTTCCATAGGCTCCGCCCCCCTGACGAGCATCACAAAAATCGACGCTCAAGTCAGAGGTG
GCGAAACCCGACAGGACTATAAAGATACCAGGCGTTTCCCCCTGGAAGCTCCCTCGTGCGCTCTCCTGTT
CCGACCCTGCCGCTTACCGGATACCTGTCCGCCTTTCTCCCTTCGGGAAGCGTGGCGCTTTCTCATAGCT
CACGCTGTAGGTATCTCAGTTCGGTGTAGGTCGTTCGCTCCAAGCTGGGCTGTGTGCACGAACCCCCCGT
TCAGCCCGACCGCTGCGCCTTATCCGGTAACTATCGTCTTGAGTCCAACCCGGTAAGACACGACTTATCG
CCACTGGCAGCAGCCACTGGTAACAGGATTAGCAGAGCGAGGTATGTAGGCGGTGCTACAGAGTTCTTGA
AGTGGTGGCCTAACTACGGCTACACTAGAAGAACAGTATTTGGTATCTGCGCTCTGCTGAAGCCAGTTAC
CTTCGGAAAAAGAGTTGGTAGCTCTTGATCCGGCAAACAAACCACCGCTGGTAGCGGTGGTTTTTTTGTT
TGCAAGCAGCAGATTACGCGCAGAAAAAAAGGATCTCAAGAAGATCCTTTGATCTTTTCTACGGGGTCTG
ACGCTCAGTGGAACGAAAACTCACGTTAAGGGATTTTGGTCATGAGATTATCAAAAAGGATCTTCACCTA
GATCCTTTTAAATTAAAAATGAAGTTTTAAATCAATCTAAAGTATATATGAGTAAACTTGGTCTGACAGC
TAAAACAATTCATCCAGTAAAATATAATATTTTATTTTCTCCCAATCAGGCTTGATCCCCAGTAAGTCAA
AAAATAGCTCGACATACTGTTCTTCCCCGATATCCTCCCTGAGCGACCGGACGCAGAAGGCAATGTCATA
CCACTTGTCCGCCCTGCCGCTTCTCCCAAGATCAATAAAGCCACTTACTTTGCCATCTTTCACAAAGATG
TTGCTGTCTCCCAGGTCGCCGTGGGAAAAGACAAGTTCCTCTTCGGGCTTTTCCGTCTTTAAAAAATCAT
ACAGCTCGCGCGGATCTTTAAATGGAGTGTCCTCTTCCCAGTTTTCGCAATCCACATCGGCCAGATCGTT
ATTCAGTAAGTAATCCAATTCGGCTAAGCGGCTGTCTAAGCTATTCGTATAGGGACAATCCGATATGTCG
ATGGAGTGAAAGAGCCTGATGCACTCCGCATACAGCTCGATAATCTTTTCAGGGCTTTGTTCATCTTCAT
ACTCTTCCGAGCAAAGGACGCCATCGGCCTCACTCATGAGCAGATTGCTCCAGCCATCATGCCGTTCAAA
GTGCAGGACCTTTGGAACAGGCAGCTTTCCTTCCAGCCATAGCATCATGTCCTTTTCCCGTTCCACATCA
TAGGTGGTCCCTTTATACCGGCTGTCCGTCATTTTTAAATATAGGTTTTCATTTTCTCCCACCAGCTTAT
ATACCTTAGCAGGAGACATTCCTTCCGTATCTTTTACGCAGCGGTATTTTTCGATCAGTTTTTTCAATTC
CGGTGATATTCTCATTTTAGCCATACTCTTCCTTTTTCAATATTATTGAAGCATTTATCAGGGTTATTGT
CTCATGAGCGGATACATATTTGAATGTATTTAGAAAAATAAACAAATAGGGGTTCCGCGCACTCGGAGCC
TTGATGTGGGCGCTTTTTGCAGCTGTTCGGCTGTGCGCTGGCCAGACAGTTATGCACAGGCCAGGCGGGT
TTTAAGAGTTTTAATAAGTTTTAAAGAGTTTTAGGCGGAAAAATCGCCTTTTTTCTCTTTTATATCAGTC
ACTTACATGTGTGACCGGTTCCCAATGTACGGCTTTGGGTTCCCAATGTACGGGTTCCGGTTCCCAATGT
ACGGCTTTGGGTTCCCAATGTACGTGCTATCCACAGGAAAGAAGCTTTTTCGACCTTTTTCCCCTGCTAG
GGCAATTTGCCCTAGCATCTGCTCCGTACATTAGGAACCGGCGGATGCTTCGCCCTCGATCAGGTTGCGG
TAGCGCATGACTAGGATCGGGCCAGCCTGCCCCGCCTCCTCCTTCAAATCGTACTCCGGCAGGTCATTTG
ACCCGATCAGCTTGCGCACGGTGAAACAGAACTTCTTGAACTCTCCGGCGCTGCCACTGCGTTCGTAGAT
CGTCTTGAACAACCATCTGGCTTCTGCCTTGCCTGCGGCGCGGCGTGCCAGGCGGTAGAGAAAACGGCCG
ATGCCGGGATCGATCAAAAAGTAATCGGGGTGAACCGTCAGCACGTCCGGGTTCTTGCCTTCTGTGATCT
CGCGGTACATCCAATCAGCTAGCTCGATCTCGATGTACTCCGGCCGCCCGGTTTCGCTCTTTACGATCTT
GTAGCGGCTAATCAAGGCTTCACCCTCGGATACCGTCACCAGGCGGCCGTTCTTGGCCTTCTTCGTACGC
TGCATGGCAACGTGCGTGGTGTTTAACCGAATGCAGGTTTCTACCAGGTCGTCTTTCTGCTTTCCGCCAT
CGGCTCGCCGGCAGAACTTGAGTACGTCCGCAACGTGTGGACGGAACACGCGGCCGGGCTTGTCTCCCTT
CCCTTCCCGGTATCGGTTCATGGATTCGGTTAGATGGGAAACCGCCATCAGTACCAGGTCGTAATCCCAC
ACACTGGCCATGCCGGCCGGCCCTGCGGAAACCTCTACGTGCCCGTCTGGAAGCTCGTAGCGGATCACCT
CGCCAGCTCGTCGGTCACGCTTCGACAGACGGAAAACGGCCACGTCCATGATGCTGCGACTATCGCGGGT
GCCCACGTCATAGAGCATCGGAACGAAAAAATCTGGTTGCTCGTCGCCCTTGGGCGGCTTCCTAATCGAC
GACGCACCGGCTGCCGGCGGTTGCCGGGATTCTTTGCGGATTCGATCAGCGGCCGCTTGCCACGATTCAC
CGGGGCGTGCTTCTGCCTCGATGCGTTGCCGCTGGGCGGCCTGCGCGGCCTTCAACTTCTCCACCAGGTC
ATCACCCAGCGCCGCGCCGATTTGTACCGGGCCGGATGGTTTGCGACCGCTCACGCCGATTCCTCGGGCT
TGGGGGTTCCAGTGCCATTGCAGGGCCGGCAGACAACCCAGCCGCTTACGCCTGGCCAACCGCCCGTTCC
TCCACACATGGGGCATTCCACGGCGTCGGTGCCTGGTTGTTCTTGATTTTCCATGCCGCCTCCTTTAGCC
GCTAAAATTCATCTACTCATTTATTCATTTGCTCATTTACTCTGGTAGCTGCGCGATGT
